Addgene plasmid #79490: pENTR221-CAG.Pro
Purpose: MultiSite Gateway entry clones, first fragment, (attL1, attR5) CAG promoter
Depositing lab: Peter Jon Nelson. Depositing organization: Klinikum der Ludwig Maximilians-Universitaet Muenchen. Publication: A vector platform for the rapid and efficient engineering of stable complex transgenes. Jackel C, Nogueira MS, Ehni N, Kraus C, Ranke J, Dohmann M, Noessner E, Nelson PJ. Sci Rep. 2016 Oct 3;6:34365. doi: 10.1038/srep34365. PubMed 27694838.
Backbone
  Vector backbone: pDONR221-P1P5r
  Backbone manufacturer: Thermo Scientific
  Backbone size w/o insert (bp): 4765
  Total vector size (bp): 4238
  Modifications to backbone: Gateway cloned CAG Promoter Insert
  Vector type: Multisite Gateway Entry Clone
Growth in bacteria
  Bacterial resistance: Kanamycin, 50 μg/mL
  Growth temperature: 37°C
  Growth strain: DH5alpha
  Copy number: High Copy
Gene/Insert
  Gene/Insert name: CAG Promoter
  Species: Synthetic
  Insert size (bp): 2134
  Promoter: CAG Promoter
  Cloning method: Gateway Cloning
  Sequencing primers: 5′ M13-FW; 3′ M13-RV
Terms and licenses: Academic/Nonprofit Terms; Industry Terms: Not Available to Industry
Depositor comments: Multisite Gateway Entry Clone for the synthetic CAG Promoter. First Fragment for 2 Fragment MultiSite Gateway LR reaction.
How to cite: pENTR221-CAG.Pro was a gift from Peter Jon Nelson (Addgene plasmid # 79490 ; http://n2t.net/addgene:79490 ; RRID:Addgene_79490)
