[The description below was written by a language model from this plasmid's Addgene catalogue record and pLannotate feature annotations shown in this document.]
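Description:
pENTR221-CAG.Pro is a MultiSite Gateway entry clone made by recombining the synthetic CAG promoter into the pDONR221-P1P5r donor backbone. It is a bacterial cloning intermediate rather than an expression vector in its own right. It is maintained at high copy through a ColE1/pUC-type origin and selected with kanamycin via the aph(3')-Ia (KanR) gene. The rest of the backbone carries typical donor-vector elements: rrnB T1 and T2 terminators upstream of the cassette that insulate it from read-through transcription, a T7 promoter just downstream of the insert on the opposite strand, and short lacI and lacZα remnants with no evident functional role. M13 forward and reverse sites are listed for sequencing across the insert.

The payload is the composite CAG promoter, annotated as the human cytomegalovirus immediate-early enhancer, followed by the chicken β-actin promoter and a chimeric chicken β-actin/rabbit β-globin intron. This combination is widely used for strong, ubiquitous expression in mammalian cells. No coding sequence, tag or polyadenylation signal lies downstream of it. The promoter is flanked by attL1 and attR5, which define it as the first fragment of a two-fragment MultiSite Gateway LR reaction. A second entry clone with compatible sites, typically carrying the gene of interest, is joined to it in a defined order and orientation within a destination vector, placing that gene under CAG control. The clone belongs to a modular platform for rapid assembly of stable, complex transgenes. The catalogue gives an insert size of 2134 bp, whereas the annotated region from attL1 to attR5 spans roughly 1.86 kb. The sequence record is also labelled a partial NGS result, at 4,245 nt against a listed total of 4,238 bp.
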