Features (pLannotate 1.2.2; 12 found; start..end, strand, type, name):
      1..100     +  protein_bind   attL1: mutant version of attL; recombination site for the Gateway® LR reaction LR Clonase™
    106..485     +  enhancer       CMV enhancer: human cytomegalovirus immediate early enhancer
    487..763     +  promoter       chicken β-actin promoter: No description available
    764..1738    +  intron         chimeric intron: chimera between introns from chicken β-actin and rabbit β-globin
   1740..1863    +  protein_bind   attR5: mutant version of attR; recombination site for the Gateway® LR reaction LR Clonase™
   1919..1937    -  promoter       T7 promoter: promoter for bacteriophage T7 RNA polymerase
   2071..2880    +  CDS            KanR: aminoglycoside phosphotransferase; aph(3')-Ia; confers resistance to kanamycin in bacteria or G418 (Geneticin®) in eukaryotes
   3027..3615    +  rep_origin     ori: high-copy-number ColE1/pMB1/pBR322/pUC origin of replication
   3798..3890    +  CDS            lacI (fragment): lac repressor; lacI; The lac repressor binds to the lac operator to inhibit transcription in E. coli. This inhibition can be relieved by adding lactose or isopropyl-β-D-thiogalactopyranoside (IPTG).
   3945..3972    -  terminator     rrnB T2 terminator: transcription terminator T2 from the E. coli rrnB gene
   4104..4147    +  terminator     rrnB T1 terminator: Escherichia coli rrnB; transcription terminator T1 from the E. coli rrnB gene
   4194..4230    -  CDS            lacZα (fragment): LacZα fragment of β-galactosidase; lacZ fragment
>Addgene plasmid #79490 | pENTR221-CAG.Pro | addgene full sequence | sequence record 362151 | Addgene Partial NGS Result
CAAATAATGATTTTATTTTGACTGATAGTGACCTGTTCGTTGCAACAAATTGATGAGCAATGCTTTTTTA
TAATGCCAACTTTGTACAAAAAAGCAGGCTTAGTCGACATTGATTATTGACTAGTTATTAATAGTAATCA
ATTACGGGGTCATTAGTTCATAGCCCATATATGGAGTTCCGCGTTACATAACTTACGGTAAATGGCCCGC
CTGGCTGACCGCCCAACGACCCCCGCCCATTGACGTCAATAATGACGTATGTTCCCATAGTAACGCCAAT
AGGGACTTTCCATTGACGTCAATGGGTGGAGTATTTACGGTAAACTGCCCACTTGGCAGTACATCAAGTG
TATCATATGCCAAGTACGCCCCCTATTGACGTCAATGACGGTAAATGGCCCGCCTGGCATTATGCCCAGT
ACATGACCTTATGGGACTTTCCTACTTGGCAGTACATCTACGTATTAGTCATCGCTATTACCATGGTCGA
GGTGAGCCCCACGTTCTGCTTCACTCTCCCCATCTCCCCCCCCTCCCCACCCCCAATTTTGTATTTATTT
ATTTTTTAATTATTTTGTGCAGCGATGGGGGCGGGGGGGGGGGGGGNSGCGCGCCAGGCGGGGSGGGGSG
GGGSGRGGGGSGGGGSGGGGSGAGGCGGAGAGGTGCGGCGGCAGCCAATCAGAGCGGCGCGCTCCGAAAG
TTTCCTTTTATGGCGAGGCGGCGGCGGCGGCGGCCCTATAAAAAGCGAAGCGCGCGGCGGGCGGGAGTCG
CTGCGCGCTGCCTTCGCCCCGTGCCCCGCTCCGCCGCCGCCTCGCGCCGCCCGCCCCGGCTCTGACTGAC
CGCGTTACTCCCACAGGTGAGCGGGCGGGACGGCCCTTCTCCTCCGGGCTGTAATTAGCGCTTGGTTTAA
TGACGGCTTGTTTCTTTTCTGTGGCTGCGTGAAAGCCTTGAGGGGCTCCGGGAGGGCCCTTTGTGCGGGG
GGAGCGGCTCGGGGGGTGCGTGCGTGTGTGTGTGCGTGGGGAGCGCCGCGTGCGGCTCCGCGCTGCCCGG
CGGCTGTGAGCGCTGCGGGCGCGGCGCGGGGCTTTGTGCGCTCCGCAGTGTGCGCGAGGGGAGCGCGGCC
GGGGGCGGTGCCCCGCGGTGCGGGGGGGGCTGCGAGGGGAACAAAGGCTGCGTGCGGGGTGTGTGCGTGG
GGGGGTGAGCAGGGGGTGTGGGCGCGTCGGTCGGGCTGCAACCCCCCCTGCACCCCCCTCCCCGAGTTGC
TGAGCACGGCCCGGCTTCGGGTGCGGGGCTCCGTACGGGGCGTGGCGCGGGGCTCGCCGTGCCGGGCGGG
GGGTGGCGGCAGGTGGGGGTGCCGGGCGGGGCGGGGCCGCCTCGGGCCGGGGAGGGCTCGGGGGAGGGGC
GCGGCGGCCCCCGGAGCGCCGGCGGCTGTCGAGGCGCGGCGAGCCGCAGCCATTGCCTTTTATGGTAATC
GTGCGAGAGGGCGCAGGGACTTCCTTTGTCCCAAATCTGTGCGGAGCCGAAATCTGGGAGGCGCCGCCGC
ACCCCCTCTAGCGGGCGCGGGGCGAAGCGGTGCGGCGCCGGCAGGAAGGAAATGGGCGGGGAGGGCCTTC
GTGCGTCGCCGCGCCGCCGTCCCCTTCTCCCTCTCCAGCCTCGGGGCTGTCCGCGGGGGGACGGCTGCCT
TCGGGGGGGACGGGGCAGGGCGGGGTTCGGCTTCTGGCGTGTGACCGGCGGCTCTAGAACAACTTTGTAT
ACAAAAGTTGAACGAGAAACGTAAAATGATATAAATATCAATATATTAAATTAGATTTTGCATAAAAAAC
AGACTACATAATACTGTAAAACACAACATATCCAGTCACTATGAATCAACTACTTAGATGGTATTAGTGA
CCTGTACTGCAGGGCGGCCGCGATATCCCCTATAGTGAGTCGTATTACATGGTCATAGCTGTTTCCTGGC
AGCTCTGGCCCGTGTCTCAAAATCTCTGATGTTACATTGCACAAGATAAAAATATATCATCATGAACAAT
AAAACTGTCTGCTTACATAAACAGTAATACAAGGGGTGTTATGAGCCATATTCAACGGGAAACGTCGAGG
CCGCGATTAAATTCCAACATGGATGCTGATTTATATGGGTATAAATGGGCTCGCGATAATGTCGGGCAAT
CAGGTGCGACAATCTATCGCTTGTATGGGAAGCCCGATGCGCCAGAGTTGTTTCTGAAACATGGCAAAGG
TAGCGTTGCCAATGATGTTACAGATGAGATGGTCAGACTAAACTGGCTGACGGAATTTATGCCTCTTCCG
ACCATCAAGCATTTTATCCGTACTCCTGATGATGCATGGTTACTCACCACTGCGATCCCCGGAAAAACAG
CATTCCAGGTATTAGAAGAATATCCTGATTCAGGTGAAAATATTGTTGATGCGCTGGCAGTGTTCCTGCG
CCGGTTGCATTCGATTCCTGTTTGTAATTGTCCTTTTAACAGCGATCGCGTATTTCGTCTCGCTCAGGCG
CAATCACGAATGAATAACGGTTTGGTTGATGCGAGTGATTTTGATGACGAGCGTAATGGCTGGCCTGTTG
AACAAGTCTGGAAAGAAATGCATAAACTTTTGCCATTCTCACCGGATTCAGTCGTCACTCATGGTGATTT
CTCACTTGATAACCTTATTTTTGACGAGGGGAAATTAATAGGTTGTATTGATGTTGGACGAGTCGGAATC
GCAGACCGATACCAGGATCTTGCCATCCTATGGAACTGCCTCGGTGAGTTTTCTCCTTCATTACAGAAAC
GGCTTTTTCAAAAATATGGTATTGATAATCCTGATATGAATAAATTGCAGTTTCATTTGATGCTCGATGA
GTTTTTCTAATCAGAATTGGTTAATTGGTTGTAACACTGGCAGAGCATTACGCTGACTTGACGGGACGGC
GCAAGCTCATGACCAAAATCCCTTAACGTGAGTTACGCGTCGTTCCACTGAGCGTCAGACCCCGTAGAAA
AGATCAAAGGATCTTCTTGAGATCCTTTTTTTCTGCGCGTAATCTGCTGCTTGCAAACAAAAAAACCACC
GCTACCAGCGGTGGTTTGTTTGCCGGATCAAGAGCTACCAACTCTTTTTCCGAAGGTAACTGGCTTCAGC
AGAGCGCAGATACCAAATACTGTTCTTCTAGTGTAGCCGTAGTTAGGCCACCACTTCAAGAACTCTGTAG
CACCGCCTACATACCTCGCTCTGCTAATCCTGTTACCAGTGGCTGCTGCCAGTGGCGATAAGTCGTGTCT
TACCGGGTTGGACTCAAGACGATAGTTACCGGATAAGGCGCAGCGGTCGGGCTGAACGGGGGGTTCGTGC
ACACAGCCCAGCTTGGAGCGAACGACCTACACCGAACTGAGATACCTACAGCGTGAGCTATGAGAAAGCG
CCACGCTTCCCGAAGGGAGAAAGGCGGACAGGTATCCGGTAAGCGGCAGGGTCGGAACAGGAGAGCGCAC
GAGGGAGCTTCCAGGGGGAAACGCCTGGTATCTTTATAGTCCTGTCGGGTTTCGCCACCTCTGACTTGAG
CGTCGATTTTTGTGATGCTCGTCAGGGGGGCGGAGCCTATGGAAAAACGCCAGCAACGCGGCCTTTTTAC
GGTTCCTGGCCTTTTGCTGGCCTTTTGCTCACATGTTCTTTCCTGCGTTATCCCCTGATTCTGTGGATAA
CCGTATTACCGCCTTTGAGTGAGCTGATACCGCTCGCCGCAGCCGAACGACCGAGCGCAGCGAGTCAGTG
AGCGAGGAAGCGGAAGAGCGCCCAATACGCAAACCGCCTCTCCCCGCGCGTTGGCCGATTCATTAATGCA
GCTGGCACGACAGGTTTCCCGACTGGAAAGCGGGCAGTGAGCGCAACGCAATTAATACGCGTACCGCTAG
CCAGGAAGAGTTTGTAGAAACGCAAAAAGGCCATCCGTCAGGATGGCCTTCTGCTTAGTTTGATGCCTGG
CAGTTTATGGCGGGCGTCCTGCCCGCCACCCTCCGGGCCGTTGCTTCACAACGTTCAAATCCGCTCCCGG
CGGATTTGTCCTACTCAGGAGAGCGTTCACCGACAAACAACAGATAAAACGAAAGGCCCAGTCTTCCGAC
TGAGCCTTTCGTTTTATTTGATGCCTGGCAGTTCCCTACTCTCGCGTTAACGCTAGCATGGATGTTTTCC
CAGTCACGACGTTGTAAAACGACGGCCAGTCTTAAGCTCGGGCCC
